Addgene plasmid #206356: AAV-RedO-shNC
Purpose: AAV plasmid expressing non-targeting control shRNA in photoreceptors
Depositing lab: Connie Cepko. Depositing organization: Harvard Medical School. Publication: Txnip deletions and missense alleles prolong the survival of cones in a retinitis pigmentosa mouse model. Xue Y, Zhou Y, Cepko CL. Elife. 2024 May 10;12:RP90749. doi: 10.7554/eLife.90749. PubMed 38727583.
Backbone
  Vector backbone: pAAV-RedO-WPRE-bGH
  Vector type: AAV
Growth in bacteria
  Bacterial resistance: Ampicillin, 100 μg/mL
  Growth temperature: 37°C
  Growth strain: NEB Stable
  Copy number: Unknown
Gene/Insert
  Gene/Insert name: Non-targeting control shRNA
  gRNA/shRNA sequence: 5′-GCTTCGCGCCGTAGTCTTA-3′
  Species: M. musculus (mouse)
  Promoter: human red opsin
  Cloning method: Gibson Cloning
  Sequencing primers: 5′ gacagggctttccatagcgatccggcttcgcgc; 3′ ccagaggttgattggatccaAAGCTAGGGCCGCGAATTC
Terms and licenses: Academic/Nonprofit Terms; Industry Terms: Not Available to Industry
How to cite: AAV-RedO-shNC was a gift from Connie Cepko (Addgene plasmid # 206356 ; http://n2t.net/addgene:206356 ; RRID:Addgene_206356)
