[The description below was written by a language model from this plasmid's Addgene catalogue record and pLannotate feature annotations shown in this document.]
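Description:
AAV-RedO-shNC is an adeno-associated virus transfer plasmid built on the pAAV-RedO-WPRE-bGH backbone and designed to deliver a non-targeting control shRNA to photoreceptors. In bacteria it is maintained through a high-copy ColE1/pUC-type origin and selected with ampicillin via the β-lactamase gene and its own promoter. The backbone also carries an f1 phage origin and remnants of a lac cloning region (lacI and lacZα fragments, CAP site, lac promoter and operator), which are leftovers of the parental cloning vector rather than functional parts of the payload. The recorded use of a recombination-deficient growth strain is consistent with the need to keep the repeat-rich ITRs intact.

The payload lies between two AAV2 inverted terminal repeats, which are the cis elements required for replication and packaging of the intervening DNA into AAV particles when rep, cap and helper functions are supplied in trans. According to the catalogue entry, expression is driven by the human red opsin promoter, a Pol II promoter active in cone photoreceptors, and the insert is a control hairpin that does not target a gene, introduced by Gibson assembly. The automated annotation leaves the roughly 2.2 kb stretch between the left ITR and the WPRE unlabelled, so the promoter and shRNA are not marked in the feature table, and the record does not state how the hairpin is embedded in the transcript. Downstream, a WPRE enhances transcript stability and expression, and a bovine growth hormone polyadenylation signal terminates the transcript.

The associated publication concerns cone survival in a mouse model of retinitis pigmentosa. There, this construct would serve as the negative control for matched AAV vectors carrying gene-specific knockdown hairpins.
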