Features (pLannotate 1.2.2; 13 found; start..end, strand, type, name):
      2..94      +  CDS            lacI (fragment): lac repressor; lacI; The lac repressor binds to the lac operator to inhibit transcription in E. coli. This inhibition can be relieved by adding lactose or isopropyl-β-D-thiogalactopyranoside (IPTG).
    107..128     +  protein_bind   CAP binding site: CAP binding activates transcription in the presence of cAMP. E. coli catabolite activator protein
    143..173     +  promoter       lac promoter: promoter for the E. coli lac operon
    181..197     +  protein_bind   lac operator: The lac repressor binds to the lac operator to inhibit transcription in E. coli. This inhibition can be relieved by adding lactose or isopropyl-β-D-thiogalactopyranoside (IPTG). lac repressor encoded by lacI
    258..388     -  repeat_region  AAV2 ITR (fragment): inverted terminal repeat of adeno-associated virus serotype 2 inverted
   2610..3151    +  misc_feature   WPRE (fragment): woodchuck hepatitis virus posttranscriptional regulatory element
   3165..3372    +  polyA_signal   bGH poly(A) signal: bovine growth hormone polyadenylation signal
   3460..3590    +  repeat_region  AAV2 ITR (fragment): inverted terminal repeat of adeno-associated virus serotype 2 inverted
   3604..3761    +  CDS            lacZα (fragment): LacZα fragment of β-galactosidase; lacZ fragment
   3766..4194    +  rep_origin     f1 ori (sequence partly withheld): f1 bacteriophage origin of replication; arrow indicates direction of (+) strand synthesis
   4247..4351    +  promoter       AmpR promoter: bla
   4352..5212    +  CDS            AmpR: β-lactamase; bla; confers resistance to ampicillin, carbenicillin, and related antibiotics
   5383..5971    +  rep_origin     ori: high-copy-number ColE1/pMB1/pBR322/pUC origin of replication
>Addgene plasmid #206356 | AAV-RedO-shNC | addgene full sequence | sequence record 405745 | Addgene NGS Result
AGCGCCCAATACGCAAACCGCCTCTCCCCGCGCGTTGGCCGATTCATTAATGCAGCTGGCACGACAGGTT
TCCCGACTGGAAAGCGGGCAGTGAGCGCAACGCAATTAATGTGAGTTAGCTCACTCATTAGGCACCCCAG
GCTTTACACTTTATGCTTCCGGCTCGTATGTTGTGTGGAATTGTGAGCGGATAACAATTTCACACAGGAA
ACAGCTATGACCATGATTACGCCAGATTTAATTAAGGCCTTAATTAGGCTGCGCGCTCGCTCGCTCACTG
AGGCCGCCCGGGCAAAGCCCGGGCGTCGGGCGACCTTTGGTCGCCCGGCCTCAGTGAGCGAGCGAGCGCG
CAGAGAGGGAGTGGCCAACTCCATCACTAGGGGTTCCTTGTAGTTAATGATTAACCCGCCATGCTACTTA
TCTACGTAGCCATGCTCTAGGAAGATCGGAATTCGCCCTTAAGCTAGCCTACAGCAGCCAGGGTGAGATT
ATGAGGCTGAGCTGAGAATATCAAGACTGTACCGAGTAGGGGGCCTTGGCAAGTGTGGAGAGCCCGGCAG
CTGGGGCAGAGGGCGGAGTACGGTGTGCGTTTACGGACCTCTTCAAACGAGGTAGGAAGGTCAGAAGTCA
AAAAGGGAACAAATGATGTTTAACCACACAAAAATGAAAATCCAATGGTTGGATATCCATTCCAAATACA
CAAAGGCAACGGATAAGTGATCCGGGCCAGGCACAGAAGGCCATGCACCCGTAGGATTGCACTCAGAGCT
CCCAAATGCATAGGAATAGAAGGGTGGGTGCAGGAGGCTGAGGGGTGGGGAAAGGGCATGGGTGTTTCAT
GAGGACAGAGCTTCCGTTTCATGCAATGAAAAGAGTTTGGAGACGGATGGTGGTGACTGGACTATACACT
TACACACGGTAGCGATGGTACACTTTGTATTATGTATATTTTACCACGATCTTTTTAAAGTGTCAAAGGC
AAATGGCCAAATGGTTCCTTGTCCTATAGCTGTAGCAGCCATCGGCTGTTAGTGACAAAGCCCCTGAGTC
AAGATGACAGCAGCCCCCATAACTCCTAATCGGCTCTCCCGCGTGGAGTCATTTAGGAGTAGTCGCATTA
GAGACAAGTCCAACATCTAATCTTCCACCCTGGCCAGGGCCCCAGCTGGCAGCGAGGGTGGGAGACTCCG
GGCAGAGCAGAGGGCGCTGACATTGGGGCCCGGCCTGGCTTGGGTCCCTCTGGCCTTTCCCCAGGGGCCC
TCTTTCCTTGGGGCTTTCTTGGGCCGCCACTGCTCCCGCTCCTCTCCCCCCATCCCACCCCCTCACCCCC
TCGTTCTTCATATCCTTCTCTAGTGCTCCCTCCACTTTCATCCACCCTTCTGCAAGAGTGTGGGACCACA
AATGAGTTTTCACCTGGCCTGGGGACACACGTGCCCCCACAGGTGCTGAGTGACTTTCTAGGACAGTAAT
CTGCTTTAGGCTAAAATGGGACTTGATCTTCTGTTAGCCCTAATCATCAATTAGCAGAGCCGGTGAAGGT
GCAGAACCTACCGCCTTTCCAGGCCTCCTCCCACCTCTGCCACCTCCACTCTCCTTCCTGGGATGTGGGG
GCTGGCACACGTGTGGCCCAGGGCATTGGTGGGATTGCACTGAGCTGGGTCATTAGCGTAATCCTGGACA
AGGGCAGACAGGGCGAGCGGAGGGCCAGCTCCGGGGCTCAGGCAAGGCTGGGGGCTTCCCCCAGACACCC
CACTCCTCCTCTGCTGGACCCCCACTTCATAGGGCACTTCGTGTTCTCAAAGGGCTTCCAAATAGCATGG
TGGCCTTGGATGCCCAGGGAAGCCTCAGAGTTGCTTATCTCCCTCTAGACAGAAGGGGAATCTCGGTCAA
GAGGGAGAGGTCGCCCTGTTCAAGGCCACCCAGCCAGCTCATGGCGGTAATGGGACAAGGCTGGCCAGCC
ATCCCACCCTCAGAAGGGACCCGGTGGGGCAGGTGATCTCAGAGGAGGCTCACTTCTGGGTCTCACATTC
TTGGATCCGGTTCCAGGCCTCGGCCCTAAATAGTCTCCCTGGGCTTTCAAGAGAACCACATGAGAAAGGA
GGATTCGGGCTCTGAGCAGTTTCACCACCCACCCCCCAGTCTGCAAATCCTGACCCGTGGGTCCACCTGC
CCCAAAGGCGGACGCAGGACAGTAGAAGGGAACAGAGAACACATAAACACAGAGAGGGCCACAGCGGCTC
CCACAGTCACCGCCACCTTCCTGGCGGGGATGGGTGGGGCGTCTGAGTTTGGTTCCCAGCAAATCCCTCT
GAGCCGCCCTTGCGGGCTCGCCTCAGGAGCAGGGGAGCAAGAGGTGGGAGGAGGAGGTCTAAGTCCCAGG
CCCAATTAAGAGATCAGGTAGTGTAGGGTTTGGGAGCTTTTAAGGTGAAGAGGCCCGGGCTGATCCCACA
GGCCAGTATAAAGCGCCGTGACCCTCAGGTGATGCGCCAGGGCCGGCTGCCGTCGGGGACAGGGCTTTCC
ATAGCGATCCGGCTTCGCGCCGTAGTCTTATCAAGAGTAAGACTACGGCGCGAAGCTTTTTTGGAATTCG
CGGCCCTAGCTTTGGATCCAATCAACCTCTGGATTACAAAATTTGTGAAAGATTGACTGGTATTCTTAAC
TATGTTGCTCCTTTTACGCTATGTGGATACGCTGCTTTAATGCCTTTGTATCATGCTATTGCTTCCCGTA
TGGCTTTCATTTTCTCCTCCTTGTATAAATCCTGGTTGCTGTCTCTTTATGAGGAGTTGTGGCCCGTTGT
CAGGCAACGTGGCGTGGTGTGCACTGTGTTTGCTGACGCAACCCCCACTGGTTGGGGCATTGCCACCACC
TGTCAGCTCCTTTCCGGGACTTTCGCTTTCCCCCTCCCTATTGCCACGGCGGAACTCATCGCCGCCTGCC
TTGCCCGCTGCTGGACAGGGGCTCGGCTGTTGGGCACTGACAATTCCGTGGTGTTGTCGGGGAAATCATC
GTCCTTTCCTTGGCTGCTCGCCTGTGTTGCCACCTGGATTCTGCGCGGGACGTCCTTCTGCTACGTCCCT
TCGGCCCTCAATCCAGCGGACCTTCCTTCCCGCGGCCTGCTGCCGGCTCTGCGGCCTCTTCCGCGTCTTC
GAGATCTGCCTCGACTGTGCCTTCTAGTTGCCAGCCATCTGTTGTTTGCCCCTCCCCCGTGCCTTCCTTG
ACCCTGGAAGGTGCCACTCCCACTGTCCTTTCCTAATAAAATGAGGAAATTGCATCGCATTGTCTGAGTA
GGTGTCATTCTATTCTGGGGGGTGGGGTGGGGCAGGACAGCAAGGGGGAGGATTGGGAAGACAATAGCAG
GCATGCTGGGGACTCGAGTTAAGGGCGAATTCCCGATAAGGATCTTCCTAGAGCATGGCTACGTAGATAA
GTAGCATGGCGGGTTAATCATTAACTACAAGGAACCCCTAGTGATGGAGTTGGCCACTCCCTCTCTGCGC
GCTCGCTCGCTCACTGAGGCCGGGCGACCAAAGGTCGCCCGACGCCCGGGCTTTGCCCGGGCGGCCTCAG
TGAGCGAGCGAGCGCGCAGCCTTAATTAACCTAATTCACTGGCCGTCGTTTTACAACGTCGTGACTGGGA
AAACCCTGGCGTTACCCAACTTAATCGCCTTGCAGCACATCCCCCTTTCGCCAGCTGGCGTAATAGCGAA
GAGGCCCGCACCGATCGCCCTTCCCAACAGTTGCGCAGCCTGAATGGCGAATGGG
[124 nt withheld, positions 3766-3889]
C
[91 nt withheld, positions 3891-3981]
A
[49 nt withheld, positions 3983-4031]
CCTTTGACGTTGGAGTCCACGTTCTTT
[37 nt withheld, positions 4059-4095]
ACCCTATCTCGGTCTATTCTTTTGATTTATAAGGGATTTTGCCGATTTCGGCCTATTGGTTAAAAAATGA
GCTGATTTAACAAAAATTTAACGCGAATTTTAACAAAATATTAACGCTTACAATTTAGGTGGCACTTTTC
GGGGAAATGTGCGCGGAACCCCTATTTGTTTATTTTTCTAAATACATTCAAATATGTATCCGCTCATGAG
ACAATAACCCTGATAAATGCTTCAATAATATTGAAAAAGGAAGAGTATGAGTATTCAACATTTCCGTGTC
GCCCTTATTCCCTTTTTTGCGGCATTTTGCCTTCCTGTTTTTGCTCACCCAGAAACGCTGGTGAAAGTAA
AAGATGCTGAAGATCAGTTGGGTGCACGAGTGGGTTACATCGAACTGGATCTCAACAGCGGTAAGATCCT
TGAGAGTTTTCGCCCCGAAGAACGTTTTCCAATGATGAGCACTTTTAAAGTTCTGCTATGTGGCGCGGTA
TTATCCCGTATTGACGCCGGGCAAGAGCAACTCGGTCGCCGCATACACTATTCTCAGAATGACTTGGTTG
AGTACTCACCAGTCACAGAAAAGCATCTTACGGATGGCATGACAGTAAGAGAATTATGCAGTGCTGCCAT
AACCATGAGTGATAACACTGCGGCCAACTTACTTCTGACAACGATCGGAGGACCGAAGGAGCTAACCGCT
TTTTTGCACAACATGGGGGATCATGTAACTCGCCTTGATCGTTGGGAACCGGAGCTGAATGAAGCCATAC
CAAACGACGAGCGTGACACCACGATGCCTGTAGCAATGGCAACAACGTTGCGCAAACTATTAACTGGCGA
ACTACTTACTCTAGCTTCCCGGCAACAATTAATAGACTGGATGGAGGCGGATAAAGTTGCAGGACCACTT
CTGCGCTCGGCCCTTCCGGCTGGCTGGTTTATTGCTGATAAATCTGGAGCCGGTGAGCGTGGGTCTCGCG
GTATCATTGCAGCACTGGGGCCAGATGGTAAGCCCTCCCGTATCGTAGTTATCTACACGACGGGGAGTCA
GGCAACTATGGATGAACGAAATAGACAGATCGCTGAGATAGGTGCCTCACTGATTAAGCATTGGTAACTG
TCAGACCAAGTTTACTCATATATACTTTAGATTGATTTAAAACTTCATTTTTAATTTAAAAGGATCTAGG
TGAAGATCCTTTTTGATAATCTCATGACCAAAATCCCTTAACGTGAGTTTTCGTTCCACTGAGCGTCAGA
CCCCGTAGAAAAGATCAAAGGATCTTCTTGAGATCCTTTTTTTCTGCGCGTAATCTGCTGCTTGCAAACA
AAAAAACCACCGCTACCAGCGGTGGTTTGTTTGCCGGATCAAGAGCTACCAACTCTTTTTCCGAAGGTAA
CTGGCTTCAGCAGAGCGCAGATACCAAATACTGTTCTTCTAGTGTAGCCGTAGTTAGGCCACCACTTCAA
GAACTCTGTAGCACCGCCTACATACCTCGCTCTGCTAATCCTGTTACCAGTGGCTGCTGCCAGTGGCGAT
AAGTCGTGTCTTACCGGGTTGGACTCAAGACGATAGTTACCGGATAAGGCGCAGCGGTCGGGCTGAACGG
GGGGTTCGTGCACACAGCCCAGCTTGGAGCGAACGACCTACACCGAACTGAGATACCTACAGCGTGAGCT
ATGAGAAAGCGCCACGCTTCCCGAAGGGAGAAAGGCGGACAGGTATCCGGTAAGCGGCAGGGTCGGAACA
GGAGAGCGCACGAGGGAGCTTCCAGGGGGAAACGCCTGGTATCTTTATAGTCCTGTCGGGTTTCGCCACC
TCTGACTTGAGCGTCGATTTTTGTGATGCTCGTCAGGGGGGCGGAGCCTATGGAAAAACGCCAGCAACGC
GGCCTTTTTACGGTTCCTGGCCTTTTGCTGGCCTTTTGCTCACATGTTCTTTCCTGCGTTATCCCCTGAT
TCTGTGGATAACCGTATTACCGCCTTTGAGTGAGCTGATACCGCTCGCCGCAGCCGAACGACCGAGCGCA
GCGAGTCAGTGAGCGAGGAAGCGGAAG
